>Addgene plasmid #211158 | pBiT3.1-C_WDR82:1-313 | addgene full sequence | sequence record 425857 | Addgene NGS Result
AAGACGCGTTAATTAAGACGTCGGCAGTGAAAAAAATGCTTTATTTGTGAAATTTGTGATGCTATTGCTT
TATTTGTAACCATTATAAGCTGCAATAAACAAGTTAACAACAACAATTGCATTCATTTTATGTTTCAGGT
TCAGGGGGAGGTGTGGGAGGTTTTTTAAAGCAAGTAAAACCTCTACAAATGTGGTATGGCTGATTATGAT
CCGCGGCCGCAATACGTCGACGTTATCAGCTGACTTCGTACGAGAGCCTAGGATTATGGCGCGCCACTAG
TTATTAATAGTAATCAATTACGGGGTCATTAGTTCATAGCCCATATATGGAGTTCCGCGTTACATAACTT
ACGGTAAATGGCCCGCCTGGCTGACCGCCCAACGACCCCCGCCCATTGACGTCAATAATGACGTATGTTC
CCATAGTAACGCCAATAGGGACTTTCCATTGACGTCAATGGGTGGAGTATTTACGGTAAACTGCCCACTT
GGCAGTACATCAAGTGTATCATATGCCAAGTCCGCCCCCTATTGACGTCAATGACGGTAAATGGCCCGCC
TGGCATTATGCCCAGTACATGACCTTACGGGACTTTCCTACTTGGCAGTACATCTACGTATTAGTCATCG
CTATTACCATGGTGATGCGGTTTTGGCAGTACACCAATGGGCGTGGATAGCGGTTTGACTCACGGGGATT
TCCAAGTCTCCACCCCATTGACGTCAATGGGAGTTTGTTTTGGCACCAAAATCAACGGGACTTTCCAAAA
TGTCGTAATAACCCCGCCCCGTTGACGCAAATGGGCGGTAGGCGTGTACGGTGGGAGGTCTATATAAGCA
GAGCTGGTTTAGTGAACCGTCAGATCACTAGAATCTTTATTGCGGTAGTTTATCACAGTTAAATTGCTAA
CGCAGTCAGTGCTTCTGACACAACAGTCTCGAACTTAAGCTGCAGAAGTTGGTCGTGAGGCACTGGGCAG
GTAAGTATCAAGGTTACAAGACAGGTTTAAGGAGACCAATAGAAACTGGGCTTGTCGAGACAGAGAAGAC
TCTTGCGTTTCTGATAGGCACCTATTGGTCTTACTGACATCCACTTTGCCTTTCTCTCCACAGGTGTCCA
CTCCCAGTTCAATTACAGCTCTTAAGGCTAGAGTATTAATACGACTCACTATAGGGGCGATCGCAACAAG
CTTCGGGAAGATCTGGAGCTAGCGGCGGGGGATCCGGTGGGAATTCGACACCATGAAGCTGACCGACAGC
GTGTTGCGGAGCTTCCGCGTCGCTAAGGTGTTCCGCGAAAACTCGGACAAGATTAACTGCTTCGATTTCA
GCCCCAACGGCGAGACGGTCATCTCGAGTAGCGACGACGACTCCATCGTGCTCTATGACTGCCAGGAGGG
CAAACCAAAGAGAACCCTGTACAGTAAGAAATATGGTGTGGACCTCATCAGATACACTCATGCAGCAAAC
ACAGTTGTTTACAGCTCTAACAAAATAGACGATACTATTCGTTACTTGTCCTTGCATGACAACAAATACA
TCAGATACTTTCCTGGACATAGCAAAAGGGTGGTGGCCTTGTCCATGTCACCTGTGGATGACACTTTCAT
TTCTGGGTCTCTTGATAAGACCATTCGACTCTGGGATCTCCGGTCTCCTAACTGCCAGGGCCTCATGCAT
CTGCAGGGGAAGCCAGTTTGTTCTTTTGATCCAGAAGGGTTAATTTTCGCTGCAGGTGTCAACTCTGAAA
TGGTCAAGCTTTATGACCTTCGTTCTTTTGATAAGGGGCCATTTGCTACCTTTAAGATGCAGTATGATCG
AACTTGTGAGTGGACAGGACTTAAATTCAGCAATGATGGCAAGCTCATCCTCATTTCCACCAACGGCAGC
TTCATTCGTCTGATTGATGCATTCAAAGGAGTGGTGATGCACACATTTGGGGGTTATGCCAACAGCAAAG
CTGTCACACTGGAGGCTTCATTTACTCCAGACTCTCAGTTTATTATGATTGGTTCAGAGGATGGCAAGAT
CCATGTCTGGAATGGAGAGAGCGGTATAAAAGTAGCTGTGTTGGATGGTAAACACACAGGCCCGATTACC
TGTTTGCAATTCAACCCCAAGTTCATGACTTTTGCCAGTGCGTGTTCCAACATGGCCTTTTGGTTGCCCA
CCATTGATGACGGCTCGAGCGGTGGGAGCTCCGGTGTGAGCGGCTGGCGGCTGTTCAAGAAGATTAGCTA
AGTTTAAACGGCCGCGACTCTAGACTGCAGGCATGCAAGCTGATTTGGCTGCTGCCACCGCTGAGCAAGG
CCGCTTCGAGCAGACATGATAAGATACATTGATGAGTTTGGACAAACCACAACTAGAATGCAGTGAAAAA
AATGCTTTATTTGTGAAATTTGTGATGCTATTGCTTTATTTGTAACCATTATAAGCTGCAATAAACAAGT
TAACAACAACAATTGCATTCATTTTATGTTTCAGGTTCAGGGGGAGATGTGGGAGGTTTTTTTAAGCAAG
TAAAACCTCTACAAATGTGGTAAAATCTTAATTAAGACTTCTAATATAACTTCGTATAGCATACATTATA
CGAAGTTATGGTTCCACTGTTGACAATTAATCATCGGCATAGTATATCGGCATAGTATAATACGACAAGG
TGAGGAACTAAACCCAGGAGGCAGATCATGATTGAACAAGATGGATTGCACGCAGGTTCTCCGGCCGCTT
GGGTGGAGAGGCTATTCGGCTATGACTGGGCACAACAGACAATCGGCTGCTCTGATGCCGCCGTGTTCCG
GCTGTCAGCGCAGGGGCGCCCGGTTCTTTTTGTCAAGACCGACCTGTCCGGTGCCCTGAATGAACTGCAG
GACGAGGCAGCGCGGCTATCGTGGCTGGCCACGACGGGCGTTCCTTGCGCAGCTGTGCTCGACGTTGTCA
CTGAAGCGGGAAGGGACTGGCTGCTATTGGGCGAAGTGCCGGGGCAGGATCTCCTGTCATCTCACCTTGC
TCCTGCCGAGAAAGTATCCATCATGGCTGATGCAATGCGGCGGCTGCATACGCTTGATCCGGCTACCTGC
CCATTCGACCACCAAGCGAAACATCGCATCGAGCGAGCACGTACTCGGATGGAAGCCGGTCTTGTCGATC
AGGATGATCTGGACGAAGAGCATCAGGGGCTCGCGCCAGCCGAACTGTTCGCCAGGCTCAAGGCGCGCAT
GCCCGACGGCGAGGATCTCGTCGTGACCCATGGCGATGCCTGCTTGCCGAATATCATGGTGGAAAATGGC
CGCTTTTCTGGATTCATCGACTGTGGCCGGCTGGGTGTGGCGGACCGCTATCAGGACATAGCGTTGGCTA
CCCGTGATATTGCTGAAGAGCTTGGCGGCGAATGGGCTGACCGCTTCCTCGTGCTTTACGGTATCGCCGC
TCCCGATTCGCAGCGCATCGCCTTCTATCGCCTTCTTGACGAGTTCTTCTGATTCGAAATGACCGACCAA
GCGACGCCCAACCGGTATCAGCTCACTCAAAGGCGGTAATACGGTTATCCACAGAATCAGGGGATAACGC
AGGAAAGAACATGTGAGCAAAAGGCCAGCAAAAGGCCAGGAACCGTAAAAAGGCCGCGTTGCTGGCGTTT
TTCCATAGGCTCCGCCCCCCTGACGAGCATCACAAAAATCGACGCTCAAGTCAGAGGTGGCGAAACCCGA
CAGGACTATAAAGATACCAGGCGTTTCCCCCTGGAAGCTCCCTCGTGCGCTCTCCTGTTCCGACCCTGCC
GCTTACCGGATACCTGTCCGCCTTTCTCCCTTCGGGAAGCGTGGCGCTTTCTCATAGCTCACGCTGTAGG
TATCTCAGTTCGGTGTAGGTCGTTCGCTCCAAGCTGGGCTGTGTGCACGAACCCCCCGTTCAGCCCGACC
GCTGCGCCTTATCCGGTAACTATCGTCTTGAGTCCAACCCGGTAAGACACGACTTATCGCCACTGGCAGC
AGCCACTGGTAACAGGATTAGCAGAGCGAGGTATGTAGGCGGTGCTACAGAGTTCTTGAAGTGGTGGCCT
AACTACGGCTACACTAGAAGGACAGTATTTGGTATCTGCGCTCTGCTGAAGCCAGTTACCTTCGGAAAAA
GAGTTGGTAGCTCTTGATCCGGCAAACAAACCACCGCTGGTAGCGGTGGTTTTTTTGTTTGCAAGCAGCA
GATTACGCGCAGAAAAAAAGGATTTCAAGAAGATCCTTTGATCTTTTCTACGGGGTCTGACGCTCAGTGG
AACGAAAACTCACGTTAAGGGATTTTGGTCATGAGATTATCAAAAAGGATCTTCACCTAGATCCTTTTAT
AGTCCGGAATCGTCACACAAAAAACCAACACACAGATGTAATGAAAATAAAGATATTTTATTGCGGCCAT
CGTGATGGCTAGAGTTTAGCCCTCCCACACATAACCAGAGGGCAGCAATTCACGAATCCCAACTGCCGTC
GGCTGTCCATCACTGTCCTTCACTATGGCTTTGATCCCAGGATGCAGATCGAGAAGCACCTGTCGGCACC
GTCCGCAGGGGCTCAAGATGCCCCTGTTCTCATTTCCGATCGCGACGATACAAGTCAGGTTGCCAGCTGC
CGCAGCAGCAGCAGTGCCCAGCACCACGAGTTCTGCACAAGGTCCCCCAGTAAAATGATATACATTGACA
CCAGTGAAGATGCGGCCGTCGCTAGAGAGAGCTGCGCTGGCGACGCTGTAGTCTTCAGAGATGGGGATGC
TGTTGATTGTAGCCGTTGCTCTTTCAATGAGGGTGGATTCTTCTTGAGACAAAGGCTTGGCCATGGTGGC
GCTAGTGTCAGAAGAATCGAGCTTTTTGCAAAAGCCTAGGCCTCCAAAAAAGCCTCCTCACTACTTCTGG
AATAGCTCAGAGGCCGAGGCGGCCTCGGCCTCTGCATAAATAAAAAAAATTAGTCAGCCATGGGGCGGAG
AATGGGCGGAACTGGGCGGAGTTAGGGGCGGGATGGGCGGAGTTAGGGGCGGGACTATGGTTGCTGACTA
ATTGAGATGCATGCTTTGCATACTTCTGCCTGCTGGGGAGCCTGGGGACTTTCCACACCTGGTTGCTGAC
TAATTGAGATGCATGCTTTGCATACTTCTGCCTGCTGGGGAGCCTGGGGACTTTCCACACCCTAACTGAC
ACACATTCCACAGCTGGTTCTTTCCGCCTCAGAAGGTACCTAACCAAGTTCCTCTTTCAGAGGTTATTTC
AGGCCATGGTGCTGCGC
Features (pLannotate 1.2.2; 17 found; start..end, strand, type, name):
     24..105     -  polyA_signal   SV40 poly(A) signal: SV40 polyadenylation signal
    128..211     -  CDS            large T antigen (fragment): large T antigen from SV40 (simian virus 40)
    276..641     +  enhancer       CMV enhancer: human cytomegalovirus immediate early enhancer
    643..842     +  promoter       CMV promoter: human cytomegalovirus (CMV) immediate early promoter
    981..1113    +  intron         chimeric intron: chimera between introns from human β-globin and immunoglobulin heavy chain genes
   1157..1175    +  promoter       T7 promoter: promoter for bacteriophage T7 RNA polymerase
   1243..2181    +  CDS            WDR82: WDR82_HUMAN - Also known as TMEM113, WDR82A. Experimental evidence at protein level: Swiss-Prot protein existence level 1. Regulatory component of the SET1 complex implicated in the tethering of this complex to transcriptional start sites of active genes. Facilitates histone H3 'Lys-4' methylation via recruitment of the SETD1A or SETD1B to the 'Ser-5' phosphorylated C-terminal domain (CTD) of RNA polymerase II large subunit (POLR2A). Component of PTW/PP1 phosphatase complex, which plays a role in the control of chromatin structure and cell cycle progression during the transition from mitosis i
   2277..2304    +  CDS            SET1 (fragment): solubility-enhancement tag derived from T7 phage gene 10B
   2330..2451    -  polyA_signal   SV40 poly(A) signal: SV40 polyadenylation signal
   2474..2542    -  CDS            large T antigen (fragment): large T antigen from SV40 (simian virus 40)
   2566..2599    +  protein_bind   loxP: Cre-mediated recombination occurs in the 8-bp core sequence (GCATACAT). Cre recombinase
   2609..2656    +  promoter       EM7 promoter: synthetic bacterial promoter&nbsp
   2688..3479    +  CDS            neo: KKA2_KLEPN - Also known as kan, nptII. Experimental evidence at protein level: Swiss-Prot protein existence level 1. Resistance to kanamycin, neomycin, paromomycin, ribostamycin, butirosin and gentamicin B. From Klebsiella pneumoniae.
   3640..4228    -  rep_origin     ori: high-copy-number ColE1/pMB1/pBR322/pUC origin of replication
   4354..4402    -  polyA_signal   poly(A) signal: synthetic polyadenylation signal
   4426..4824    -  CDS            BSD: blasticidin S deaminase; Aspergillus terreus BSD; confers resistance to blasticidin
   4855..5212    -  promoter       SV40 promoter: SV40 enhancer and early promoter
