[The description below was written by a language model from this plasmid's Addgene catalogue record and pLannotate feature annotations shown in this document.]
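Description:
pBiT3.1-C_WDR82:1-313 is a mammalian expression plasmid built on Promega's pBiT3.1-C backbone. It produces full-length, wild-type human WDR82 (residues M1 to D313, a 939 bp insert) carrying a C-terminal HiBiT tag. The open reading frame is driven by the CMV immediate-early enhancer and promoter, followed by a chimeric β-globin/immunoglobulin intron that generally improves mRNA processing and expression. A T7 promoter just upstream of the insert serves as a sequencing primer site. The insert came from synthetic double-stranded DNA and was introduced by ligation-independent cloning, with the flanking EcoRI and XhoI sites retained. The tag consists of a flexible glycine/serine linker joined to the short HiBiT peptide, which complements the LgBiT protein to reconstitute NanoLuc luciferase activity. An SV40 polyadenylation signal terminates the transcript.

The plasmid replicates in E. coli from a high-copy ColE1/pUC-type origin and is selected with kanamycin, through a neo (nptII) gene under the bacterial EM7 promoter. The catalogue entry lists neomycin/G418 as the mammalian selectable marker. However, the annotation shows only the bacterial promoter directly upstream of neo, and it also detects a separate SV40 promoter-driven blasticidin S deaminase cassette with a synthetic poly(A) signal, so the marker that works in mammalian cells should be checked. A single loxP site lies upstream of the EM7-neo unit. The small "SET1" solubility-tag and large T antigen fragments are most likely incidental annotation matches to backbone sequence.

WDR82 is a WD40-repeat protein found in the SET1 histone H3K4 methyltransferase and PTW/PP1 phosphatase complexes. The plasmid was deposited with a study of WD40 protein ligandability. The HiBiT fusion allows luminescent quantification of WDR82 in cells, although the record does not name specific assays.
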