Addgene plasmid #211158: pBiT3.1-C_WDR82:1-313
Purpose: Mammalian expression of full-length human WDR82. C-terminal HiBiT tag.
Depositing lab: Cheryl Arrowsmith. Depositing organization: University of Toronto. Publication: A Target Class Ligandability Evaluation of WD40 Repeat-Containing Proteins. Ackloo S, Li F, Szewczyk M, Seitova A, Loppnau P, Zeng H, Xu J, Ahmad S, Arnautova YA, Baghaie AJ, Beldar S, Bolotokova A, Centrella PA, Chau I, Clark MA, Cuozzo JW, Dehghani-Tafti S, Disch JS, Dong A, Dumas A, Feng JA, Ghiabi P, Gibson E, Gilmer J, Goldman B, Green SR, Guie MA, Guilinger JP, Harms N, Herasymenko O, Houliston S, Hutchinson A, Kearnes S, Keefe AD, Kimani SW, Kramer T, Kutera M, Kwak HA, Lento C, Li Y, Liu J, Loup J, Machado RAC, Mulhern CJ, Perveen S, Righetto GL, Riley P, Shrestha S, Sigel EA, Silva M, Sintchak MD, Slakman BL, Taylor RD, Thompson J, Torng W, Underkoffler C, von Rechenberg M, Walsh RT, Watson I, Wilson DJ, Wolf E, Yadav M, Yazdi AK, Zhang J, Zhang Y, Santhakumar V, Edwards AM, Barsyte-Lovejoy D, Schapira M, Brown PJ, Halabelian L, Arrowsmith CH. J Med Chem. 2025 Jan 23;68(2):1092-1112. doi: 10.1021/acs.jmedchem.4c02010. Epub 2024 Nov 4. PubMed 39495097.
Backbone
  Vector backbone: pBiT3.1-C
  Backbone manufacturer: Promega
  Vector type: Mammalian Expression
  Selectable markers: Neomycin (select with G418)
Growth in bacteria
  Bacterial resistance: Kanamycin, 50 μg/mL
  Growth temperature: 37°C
  Growth strain: DH5alpha
  Copy number: High Copy
Gene/Insert
  Gene/Insert name: WDR82:M1-D313
  Species: H. sapiens (human)
  Insert size (bp): 939
  Mutation: wild type
  Entrez Gene: WDR82 (a.k.a. MST107, MSTP107, PRO2730, PRO34047, SWD2, TMEM113, WDR82A)
  Promoter: CMV
  Tag / fusion protein: GSSGGSSGVSGWRLFKKIS (C terminal on insert)
  Cloning method: Ligation Independent Cloning
  Sequencing primers: 5′ T7; 3′ TTGCTCAGCGGTGGCAGCAG
Resource information
  A portion of this plasmid was derived from a plasmid made by: Integrated DNA Technologies (Synthetic dsDNA)
Terms and licenses: Academic/Nonprofit Terms; Industry Terms: Not Available to Industry
Depositor comments: 5' Cloning Site: EcoR1 (not destroyed), 3' Cloning Site: Xho1 (not destroyed).
How to cite: pBiT3.1-C_WDR82:1-313 was a gift from Cheryl Arrowsmith (Addgene plasmid # 211158 ; http://n2t.net/addgene:211158 ; RRID:Addgene_211158)
