>Addgene plasmid #211158 | pBiT3.1-C_WDR82:1-313 | depositor partial sequence | sequence record 411794 | Insert sequence
ATGAAGCTGACCGACAGCGTGTTGCGGAGCTTCCGCGTCGCTAAGGTGTTCCGCGAAAACTCGGACAAGA
TTAACTGCTTCGATTTCAGCCCCAACGGCGAGACGGTCATCTCGAGTAGCGACGACGACTCCATCGTGCT
CTATGACTGCCAGGAGGGCAAACCAAAGAGAACCCTGTACAGTAAGAAATATGGTGTGGACCTCATCAGA
TACACTCATGCAGCAAACACAGTTGTTTACAGCTCTAACAAAATAGACGATACTATTCGTTACTTGTCCT
TGCATGACAACAAATACATCAGATACTTTCCTGGACATAGCAAAAGGGTGGTGGCCTTGTCCATGTCACC
TGTGGATGACACTTTCATTTCTGGGTCTCTTGATAAGACCATTCGACTCTGGGATCTCCGGTCTCCTAAC
TGCCAGGGCCTCATGCATCTGCAGGGGAAGCCAGTTTGTTCTTTTGATCCAGAAGGGTTAATTTTCGCTG
CAGGTGTCAACTCTGAAATGGTCAAGCTTTATGACCTTCGTTCTTTTGATAAGGGGCCATTTGCTACCTT
TAAGATGCAGTATGATCGAACTTGTGAGTGGACAGGACTTAAATTCAGCAATGATGGCAAGCTCATCCTC
ATTTCCACCAACGGCAGCTTCATTCGTCTGATTGATGCATTCAAAGGAGTGGTGATGCACACATTTGGGG
GTTATGCCAACAGCAAAGCTGTCACACTGGAGGCTTCATTTACTCCAGACTCTCAGTTTATTATGATTGG
TTCAGAGGATGGCAAGATCCATGTCTGGAATGGAGAGAGCGGTATAAAAGTAGCTGTGTTGGATGGTAAA
CACACAGGCCCGATTACCTGTTTGCAATTCAACCCCAAGTTCATGACTTTTGCCAGTGCGTGTTCCAACA
TGGCCTTTTGGTTGCCCACCATTGATGAC
